Addgene plasmid #18575: T4 Lysozyme A130S WT*
Depositing lab: Brian Matthews. Depositing organization: University of Oregon.
Backbone
  Vector backbone: pHS1403
  Backbone size w/o insert (bp): 5000
  Vector type: Bacterial Expression
Growth in bacteria
  Bacterial resistance: Ampicillin, 100 μg/mL
  Growth temperature: 37°C
  Growth strain: DH5alpha
  Copy number: High Copy
Gene/Insert
  Gene/Insert name: T4 Lysozyme (alt name: A130S)
  Species: Bacteriophage T4
  Insert size (bp): 600
  Mutation: A130S WT*
  GenBank ID: NP_049736
  Entrez Gene: e (a.k.a. T4p123)
  Cloning method: Restriction Enzyme; 5′ cloning site BamHI (not destroyed); 3′ cloning site HindIII (not destroyed)
  Sequencing primers: 5′ na; 3′ GGCGTATCACGAGGCCC
Terms and licenses: Academic/Nonprofit Terms; Industry Terms: Not Available to Industry
Depositor comments: The BamHI site is 27 bp from the ATG and the HindIII site is 115 bp from the stop.
How to cite: T4 Lysozyme A130S WT* was a gift from Brian Matthews (Addgene plasmid # 18575 ; http://n2t.net/addgene:18575 ; RRID:Addgene_18575)
