[The description below was written by a language model from this plasmid's Addgene catalogue record.]
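Description:
T4 Lysozyme A130S WT* is a bacterial expression plasmid built on the pHS1403 backbone (about 5 kb without insert) that carries a mutant form of the bacteriophage T4 lysozyme gene (gene e). It is a high-copy plasmid propagated in E. coli and selected with ampicillin. The record does not state the origin of replication, and it also does not name the promoter or other regulatory elements that drive expression from pHS1403. No feature table is provided, so these details cannot be filled in from the available information.

The insert is roughly 600 bp and was cloned as a BamHI–HindIII fragment, with both sites preserved. According to the depositor's notes, the BamHI site lies 27 bp from the start codon and the HindIII site 115 bp from the stop codon, so the fragment includes short flanking untranslated regions around the coding sequence and can be excised or transferred intact. The encoded protein carries an alanine-to-serine substitution at position 130. The "WT*" designation marks the background in which the mutation was made. In the T4 lysozyme literature this term conventionally refers to a cysteine-free pseudo-wild-type version of the enzyme, although the record itself does not define it. No fusion tags or reporters are listed.

The record does not give a specific purpose. A single point mutant of T4 lysozyme in a bacterial expression vector is suited to producing recombinant protein in E. coli, for example to compare the structure, stability or folding of the variant with the parental WT* enzyme.
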