>Addgene plasmid #18575 | T4 Lysozyme A130S WT* | addgene partial sequence | sequence record 24361 | 3primeUP
TANGNAAAAGCCCGCTCATTAGGCGGGCTCAGATCTGCTCATGTTTGACAGCTTATCATCGATAAGCTTC
GGCAATAAATTCTTGATATGTTTTCATATGTTTCCTTTAAATATTTTAATTAGTAATTGTCTATTCAAGT
AATTGTGAATATACTATCACAATTCCAAGAGAAAGTAAACAGCTTTATAGATTTTTATACGCGTCCCAAG
TGCCAGTTCTAAACGTTGTAATGACTCGTTTTGCGCGATTAGGTGTTTGATTATACCATCTACTTTTAGC
TAAGTTAACTGATGCTTCATCCCAGCGTTTTTGTTGAAGCATACGTAAAGAGTTAGTAAATCCTGCCACA
CCGGTTTCTCCCATTTGGAAAACCATATTAATCAATGCAGCGCGACGAACCGCATCAAGAGAATCATAAA
CCGGTTTTAATTTAGCATTTCTCAGAATTCCGCGAACAGCAGCATCAACATCCTGATTAAAGAGTTTTTC
AGCCTCATCTTTTGTAATTACACCATTAGTATTACGCCCAATAGCTTTATCTAATTCAGATTTAGCAGCA
TTAAGTGATGGACTTTTTGTAAGCAAATGACCGATGCCAATAGTGTAATAGCCTTCTGTGTCTTTATAGA
TTTTAAGTCTAAGACCTTCATCTATACGTAACATTTCAAATATATTCATAATACCTCCTAAGCATCGATG
GATCCTGTTTCCTGTGTGAAATTGTTATCCGCTCACAATTCCACACATTATACGAGCCGATGATNAATTG
TCACAGGGGATGGGGAGTAGCTGATCCGTTCCTGGTGAATGTANCGCTCCATTCACCATAA
